>Addgene plasmid #220633 | AiP1271 - pAAV-AiE2085m-minBG-SYFP2-WPRE-BGHpA | addgene full sequence | sequence record 461981 | Addgene NGS Result
CCTGCAGGCAGCTGCGCGCTCGCTCGCTCACTGAGGCCGCCCGGGCGTCGGGCGACCTTTGGTCGCCCGG
CCTCAGTGAGCGAGCGAGCGCGCAGAGAGGGAGTGGCCAACTCCATCACTAGGGGTTCCTGCGGCCGCAC
GCGTTGACTCACTAAAGTATTTGCATGTTTTCAAAGCTGTAAAGTCTGGAGGTGTGCTTTTCAGGAGCTG
GGGAGGTTAGAGGGAAGACCTCGAACAGGACACACTATCACTGTCTTTCTTGTGCCAATGCAATTGGAAG
AAACAAACACAGCCATCATTTAGCCCACATGAATTAGGTCCTGTAAAGAGTGAAGGGGAAAAGGTTGTTG
GAAATCTAATTAGTAGGCTTTGCAAGTGTGGAGTTTATGGCTACATATTCAGTTAAATTCAGTTCTGTTT
TGTAGCTATCAGCCAGGGAAGAGTCAAGTGCCATGTGGATTGGGAACATAAATAGCCCATTCTTCATGTC
CATTGCTCTATCATTAACCTTCCCACTCAGTCCTGGAAATGAAAAACCCAGCGTCCTTCCATCTGCTCCA
CGTTATTTATGATGATGCCTCTAATTATGTTCAATTGAGTTGCTGTCGATGATTAAAGGTAATAGGTAAT
AATAACTTGGCCTCATCATTACCACCATTATTATTAGCTCATTGATTGCAATAATTTCTAAAATTACCCC
TTGGAATAAAATATGTTAAGCACCTGGTTTATCCTTTTTTTTTTTTTTTAAAAAAGGAACATCTGCTCTA
AATGTGTGATAGCAGAGGACCAAACGTGTCTTGATCTGAAGGGGAAGCAAAAACGATGCTGACACTGGGG
AGCCTTGTCTGGGCTGGAATGGATGTATTGTGGGATGCTGAGAGGAAGAGTAGTCACGATCAAGTTCAAT
GCTAGGATTACAGGGCTGCTGAGAGACGGAGACACGTGGGAAGCTGAGCTATTCCATGGCTACTGCAGGC
TTTACTTCTTCTTCTGAGCTCGGGCTGGGCATAAAAGTCAGGGCAGAGCCATCTATTGCTTACATTTGCT
TCTGGGATCCAGATCTTTCGAAGCTAGCGCTACCGGTCGCCACCATGGTGAGCAAGGGCGAGGAGCTGTT
CACCGGGGTGGTGCCCATCCTGGTCGAGCTGGACGGCGACGTAAACGGCCACAAGTTCAGCGTGTCCGGC
GAGGGCGAGGGCGATGCCACCTACGGCAAGCTGACCCTGAAGCTGATCTGCACCACCGGCAAGCTGCCCG
TGCCCTGGCCCACCCTCGTGACCACCCTGGGCTACGGCGTGCAGTGCTTCGCCCGCTACCCCGACCACAT
GAAGCAGCACGACTTCTTCAAGTCCGCCATGCCCGAAGGCTACGTCCAGGAGCGCACCATCTTCTTCAAG
GACGACGGCAACTACAAGACCCGCGCCGAGGTGAAGTTCGAGGGCGACACCCTGGTGAACCGCATCGAGC
TGAAGGGCATCGACTTCAAGGAGGACGGCAACATCCTGGGGCACAAGCTGGAGTACAACTACAACAGCCA
CAACGTCTATATCACCGCCGACAAGCAGAAGAACGGCATCAAGGCCAACTTCAAGATCCGCCACAACATC
GAGGACGGCGGCGTGCAGCTCGCCGACCACTACCAGCAGAACACCCCCATCGGCGACGGCCCCGTGCTGC
TGCCCGACAACCACTACCTGAGCTACCAGTCCAAGCTGAGCAAAGACCCCAACGAGAAGCGCGATCACAT
GGTCCTGCTGGAGTTCGTGACCGCCGCCGGGATCACTCTCGGCATGGACGAGCTGTACAAGTAAGTCGAC
GGCGCGCCGCGGCCGCGAATTCGATATCATAATCAACCTCTGGATTACAAAATTTGTGAAAGATTGACTG
GTATTCTTAACTATGTTGCTCCTTTTACGCTATGTGGATACGCTGCTTTAATGCCTTTGTATCATGCTAT
TGCTTCCCGTATGGCTTTCATTTTCTCCTCCTTGTATAAATCCTGGTTAGTTCTTGCCACGGCGGAACTC
ATCGCCGCCTGCCTTGCCCGCTGCTGGACAGGGGCTCGGCTGTTGGGCACTGACAATTCCGTGGCTCGAG
AGATCTTCGACTGTGCCTTCTAGTTGCCAGCCATCTGTTGTTTGCCCCTCCCCCGTGCCTTCCTTGACCC
TGGAAGGTGCCACTCCCACTGTCCTTTCCTAATAAAATGAGGAAATTGCATCGCATTGTCTGAGTAGGTG
TCATTCTATTCTGGGGGGTGGGGTGGGGCAGGACAGCAAGGGGGAGGATTGGGAAGACAATAGCAGGCAT
GAGATCTCACGTGCGGACCGAGCGGCCGCAGGAACCCCTAGTGATGGAGTTGGCCACTCCCTCTCTGCGC
GCTCGCTCGCTCACTGAGGCCGGGCGACCAAAGGTCGCCCGACGCCCGGGCTTTGCCCGGGCGGCCTCAG
TGAGCGAGCGAGCGCGCAGCTGCCTGCAGGGGCGCCTGATGCGGTATTTTCTCCTTACGCATCTGTGCGG
TATTTCACACCGCATA
[95 nt withheld, positions 2537-2631]
T
[46 nt withheld, positions 2633-2678]
C
[141 nt withheld, positions 2680-2820]
CCTTTGACGTTGGAGTCCACGTTCTTT
[37 nt withheld, positions 2848-2884]
ACTCTATCTCGGGCTATTCTTTTGATTTATAAGGGATTTTGCCGATTTCGGTCTATTGGTTAAAAAATGA
GCTGATTTAACAAAAATTTAACGCGAATTTTAACAAAATATTAACGTTTACAATTTTATGGTGCACTCTC
AGTACAATCTGCTCTGATGCCGCATAGTTAAGCCAGCCCCGACACCCGCCAACACCCGCTGACGCGCCCT
GACGGGCTTGTCTGCTCCCGGCATCCGCTTACAGACAAGCTGTGACCGTCTCCGGGAGCTGCATGTGTCA
GAGGTTTTCACCGTCATCACCGAAACGCGCGAGACGAAAGGGCCTCGTGATACGCCTATTTTTATAGGTT
AATGTCATGATAATAATGGTTTCTTAGACGTCAGGTGGCACTTTTCGGGGAAATGTGCGCGGAACCCCTA
TTTGTTTATTTTTCTAAATACATTCAAATATGTATCCGCTCATGAGACAATAACCCTGATAAATGCTTCA
ATAATATTGAAAAAGGAAGAGTATGAGTATTCAACATTTCCGTGTCGCCCTTATTCCCTTTTTTGCGGCA
TTTTGCCTTCCTGTTTTTGCTCACCCAGAAACGCTGGTGAAAGTAAAAGATGCTGAAGATCAGTTGGGTG
CACGAGTGGGTTACATCGAACTGGATCTCAACAGCGGTAAGATCCTTGAGAGTTTTCGCCCCGAAGAACG
TTTTCCAATGATGAGCACTTTTAAAGTTCTGCTATGTGGCGCGGTATTATCCCGTATTGACGCCGGGCAA
GAGCAACTCGGTCGCCGCATACACTATTCTCAGAATGACTTGGTTGAGTACTCACCAGTCACAGAAAAGC
ATCTTACGGATGGCATGACAGTAAGAGAATTATGCAGTGCTGCCATAACCATGAGTGATAACACTGCGGC
CAACTTACTTCTGACAACGATCGGAGGACCGAAGGAGCTAACCGCTTTTTTGCACAACATGGGGGATCAT
GTAACTCGCCTTGATCGTTGGGAACCGGAGCTGAATGAAGCCATACCAAACGACGAGCGTGACACCACGA
TGCCTGTAGCAATGGCAACAACGTTGCGCAAACTATTAACTGGCGAACTACTTACTCTAGCTTCCCGGCA
ACAATTAATAGACTGGATGGAGGCGGATAAAGTTGCAGGACCACTTCTGCGCTCGGCCCTTCCGGCTGGC
TGGTTTATTGCTGATAAATCTGGAGCCGGTGAGCGTGGGTCTCGCGGTATCATTGCAGCACTGGGGCCAG
ATGGTAAGCCCTCCCGTATCGTAGTTATCTACACGACGGGGAGTCAGGCAACTATGGATGAACGAAATAG
ACAGATCGCTGAGATAGGTGCCTCACTGATTAAGCATTGGTAACTGTCAGACCAAGTTTACTCATATATA
CTTTAGATTGATTTAAAACTTCATTTTTAATTTAAAAGGATCTAGGTGAAGATCCTTTTTGATAATCTCA
TGACCAAAATCCCTTAACGTGAGTTTTCGTTCCACTGAGCGTCAGACCCCGTAGAAAAGATCAAAGGATC
TTCTTGAGATCCTTTTTTTCTGCGCGTAATCTGCTGCTTGCAAACAAAAAAACCACCGCTACCAGCGGTG
GTTTGTTTGCCGGATCAAGAGCTACCAACTCTTTTTCCGAAGGTAACTGGCTTCAGCAGAGCGCAGATAC
CAAATACTGTTCTTCTAGTGTAGCCGTAGTTAGGCCACCACTTCAAGAACTCTGTAGCACCGCCTACATA
CCTCGCTCTGCTAATCCTGTTACCAGTGGCTGCTGCCAGTGGCGATAAGTCGTGTCTTACCGGGTTGGAC
TCAAGACGATAGTTACCGGATAAGGCGCAGCGGTCGGGCTGAACGGGGGGTTCGTGCACACAGCCCAGCT
TGGAGCGAACGACCTACACCGAACTGAGATACCTACAGCGTGAGCTATGAGAAAGCGCCACGCTTCCCGA
AGGGAGAAAGGCGGACAGGTATCCGGTAAGCGGCAGGGTCGGAACAGGAGAGCGCACGAGGGAGCTTCCA
GGGGGAAACGCCTGGTATCTTTATAGTCCTGTCGGGTTTCGCCACCTCTGACTTGAGCGTCGATTTTTGT
GATGCTCGTCAGGGGGGCGGAGCCTATGGAAAAACGCCAGCAACGCGGCCTTTTTACGGTTCCTGGCCTT
TTGCTGGCCTTTTGCTCACATGT
Features (pLannotate 1.2.2; 15 found; start..end, strand, type, name):
     12..39      +  repeat_region  AAV2 ITR (fragment): inverted terminal repeat of adeno-associated virus serotype 2 inverted
     68..95      +  repeat_region  AAV2 ITR (fragment): inverted terminal repeat of adeno-associated virus serotype 2 inverted
    731..748     -  promoter       ARG4 promoter (fragment): S. cerevisiae ARG4
   1095..1811    +  CDS            SYFP2: SYFP2 is a basic (constitutively fluorescent) yellow fluorescent protein published in 2006, derived from Aequorea victoria. It is reported to be a very rapidly-maturing monomer with moderate acid sensitivity.
   1851..2008    +  misc_feature   WPRE (fragment): woodchuck hepatitis virus posttranscriptional regulatory element
   2014..2094    +  misc_feature   WPRE (fragment): woodchuck hepatitis virus posttranscriptional regulatory element
   2111..2222    +  polyA_signal   bGH poly(A) signal: bovine growth hormone polyadenylation signal
   2340..2480    +  repeat_region  AAV2 ITR: inverted terminal repeat of adeno-associated virus serotype 2 inverted
   2485..2536    -  misc_feature   bom (fragment): basis of mobility region from pBR322
   2555..3010    +  rep_origin     f1 ori (sequence partly withheld): f1 bacteriophage origin of replication; arrow indicates direction of (+) strand synthesis
   3011..3060    -  misc_feature   bom (fragment): basis of mobility region from pBR322
   3162..3197    -  CDS            rop (fragment): Rop protein, which maintains plasmids at low copy number; rop
   3292..3396    +  promoter       AmpR promoter: bla
   3397..4257    +  CDS            AmpR: β-lactamase; bla; confers resistance to ampicillin, carbenicillin, and related antibiotics
   4428..5016    +  rep_origin     ori: high-copy-number ColE1/pMB1/pBR322/pUC origin of replication
