[The description below was written by a language model from this plasmid's Addgene catalogue record and pLannotate feature annotations shown in this document.]
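Description:
AiP1271 - pAAV-AiE2085m-minBG-SYFP2-WPRE-BGHpA is an AAV transfer plasmid built on a pAAV2 backbone, intended for packaging a reporter cassette into recombinant adeno-associated virus for delivery to brain tissue. In bacteria it is maintained as a high-copy plasmid through a ColE1/pUC-type origin and selected with ampicillin via the β-lactamase gene and its native promoter. An f1 phage origin is also present in the backbone. The annotated sequence is about 5.1 kb. One AAV2 inverted terminal repeat is detected in full downstream of the cassette, while the upstream ITR is annotated only as short fragments. This is common for sequencing and annotation of these highly structured repeats, although the record does not say whether it is intact.

Between the ITRs, the AiE2085m enhancer sits upstream of minBG, a minimal promoter (the name suggests beta-globin) with little activity of its own, so that transcription depends largely on the enhancer and takes on its cell-type selectivity. Neither element is annotated by name in the feature table, but they presumably occupy the unannotated region ahead of the coding sequence. A very short hit to a yeast ARG4 promoter in that region is most likely a spurious match. The enhancer appears to have been inserted by Gibson cloning between retained MluI and SgrAI sites. The cassette expresses SYFP2, a rapidly maturing monomeric yellow fluorescent protein derived from Aequorea victoria. It is followed by a WPRE, annotated as two fragments, which boosts transcript stability and expression, and by the bovine growth hormone polyadenylation signal.

The construct belongs to a collection of enhancer AAVs for genetic access to cortical cell types, and it serves to label with fluorescence the brain cell populations in which AiE2085m is active. The record does not state which populations these are.
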