Addgene plasmid #220633: AiP1271 - pAAV-AiE2085m-minBG-SYFP2-WPRE-BGHpA
Purpose: AiE2085m is an enhancer sequence, designed to drive AAV-mediated transgene expression in specific populations of brain cells
Depositing lab: Allen Institute for Brain Science & Bosiljka Tasic. Depositing organization: Allen Institute. Publication: A suite of enhancer AAVs and transgenic mouse lines for genetic access to cortical cell types. Ben-Simon Y, Hooper M, Narayan S, Daigle TL, Dwivedi D, Way SW, Oster A, Stafford DA, Mich JK, Taormina MJ, Martinez RA, Opitz-Araya X, Roth JR, Alexander JR, Allen S, Amster A, Arbuckle J, Ayala A, Baker PM, Bakken TE, Barcelli T, Barta S, Bendrick J, Bertagnolli D, Bielstein C, Bishwakarma P, Bowlus J, Boyer G, Brouner K, Casian B, Casper T, Chakka AB, Chakrabarty R, Chance RK, Chavan S, Clark M, Colbert K, Collman F, Daniel S, Departee M, DiValentin P, Donadio N, Dotson N, Egdorf T, Fliss T, Gabitto M, Garcia J, Gary A, Gasperini M, Gloe J, Goldy J, Gore BB, Graybuck L, Greisman N, Haeseleer F, Halterman C, Haradon Z, Hastings SD, Helback O, Ho W, Hockemeyer D, Huang C, Huff S, Hunker A, Johansen N, Jones D, Juneau Z, Kalmbach B, Kannan M, Khem S, Kussick E, Kutsal R, Larsen R, Lee C, Lee AY, Leibly M, Lenz GH, Li S, Liang E, Lusk N, Madigan Z, Malloy J, Malone J, McCue R, Melchor J, Mollenkopf T, Moosman S, Morin E, Newman D, Ng L, Ngo K, Omstead V, Otto S, Oyama A, Pena N, Pham T, Phillips E, Pom CA, Potekhina L, Ransford S, Ray PL, Rette D, Reynoldson C, Rimorin C, Rocha D, Ruiz A, Sanchez REA, Sawyer L, Sedeno-Cortes A, Sevigny JP, Shapovalova N, Shepard N, Shulga L, Sigler AR, Siverts L, Soliman S, Somasundaram S, Staats B, Stewart K, Szelenyi E, Tieu M, Trader C, Tran A, van Velthoven CTJ, Walker M, Wang Y, Weed N, Wirthlin M, Wood T, Wynalda B, Yao Z, Zhou T, Ariza J, Dee N, Reding M, Ronellenfitch K, Mufti S, Sunkin SM, Smith KA, Esposito L, Waters J, Thyagarajan B, Yao S, Lein ES, Zeng H, Levi BP, Ngai J, Ting JT, Tasic B. Cell. 2025 May 16:S0092-8674(25)00513-6. doi: 10.1016/j.cell.2025.05.002. PubMed 40403729.
Backbone
  Vector backbone: pAAV2
  Vector type: AAV
Growth in bacteria
  Bacterial resistance: Ampicillin, 100 μg/mL
  Growth temperature: 37°C
  Growth strain: NEB Stable
  Copy number: High Copy
Gene/Insert
  Gene/Insert name: SYFP2
  Species: Synthetic
  Promoter: minBG
  Cloning method: Gibson Cloning
Terms and licenses: Academic/Nonprofit Terms; Industry Terms: Not Available to Industry
Depositor comments: 5' Cloning Site: MluI (not destroyed), 3' Cloning Site: SgrAI (not destroyed). Please visit https://doi.org/10.1101/2024.06.10.597244 for bioRxiv preprint.
How to cite: AiP1271 - pAAV-AiE2085m-minBG-SYFP2-WPRE-BGHpA was a gift from Allen Institute for Brain Science & Bosiljka Tasic (Addgene plasmid # 220633 ; http://n2t.net/addgene:220633 ; RRID:Addgene_220633)
